>Addgene plasmid #199344 | eSpCas9-hGeminin | addgene full sequence | sequence record 402934 | Addgene Partial NGS Result
GAGGGCCTATTTCCCATGATTCCTTCATATTTGCATATACGATACAAGGCTGTTAGAGAGATAATTGGAA
TTAATTTGACTGTAAACACAAAGATATTAGTACAAAATACGTGACGTAGAAAGTAATAATTTCTTGGGTA
GTTTGCAGTTTTAAAATTATGTTTTAAAATGGACTATCATATGCTTACCGTAACTTGAAAGTATTTCGAT
TTCTTGGCTTTATATATCTTGTGGAAAGGACGAAACACCGGGTCTTCGAGAAGACCTGTTTTAGAGCTAG
AAATAGCAAGTTAAAATAAGGCTAGTCCGTTATCAACTTGAAAAAGTGGCACCGAGTCGGTGCTTTTTTG
TTTTAGAGCTAGAAATAGCAAGTTAAAATAAGGCTAGTCCGTTTTTAGCGCGTGCGCCAATTCTGCAGAC
AAATGGCTCTAGAGCTGTACAAAAAAGCAGGCTTTAAAGGAACCAATTCAGTCGACTGGATCCGGTACCA
AGGTCGGGCAGGAAGAGGGCCTATTTCCCATGATTCCTTCATATTTGCATATACGATACAAGGCTGTTAG
AGAGATAATTAGAATTAATTTGACTGTAAACACAAAGATATTAGTACAAAATACGTGACGTAGAAAGTAA
TAATTTCTTGGGTAGTTTGCAGTTTTAAAATTATGTTTTAAAATGGACTATCATATGCTTACCGTAACTT
GAAAGTATTTCGATTTCTTGGCTTTATATATCTTGTGGAAAGGACGAAACACCGAGTTCTGTAATTCAGC
ATAGTTTTAGAGCTAGAAATAGCAAGTTAAAATAAGGCTAGTCCGTTATCAACTTGAAAAAGTGGCACCG
AGTCGGTGCTTTTTTTAAGCTCCGTTACATAACTTACGGTAAATGGCCCGCCTGGCTGACCGCCCAACGA
CCCCCGCCCATTGACGTCAATAGTAACGCCAATAGGGACTTTCCATTGACGTCAATGGGTGGAGTATTTA
CGGTAAACTGCCCACTTGGCAGTACATCAAGTGTATCATATGCCAAGTACGCCCCCTATTGACGTCAATG
ACGGTAAATGGCCCGCCTGGCATTGTGCCCAGTACATGACCTTATGGGACTTTCCTACTTGGCAGTACAT
CTACGTATTAGTCATCGCTATTACCATGGTCGAGGTGAGCCCCACGTTCTGCTTCACTCTCCCCATCTCC
CCCCCCTCCCCACCCCCAATTTTGTATTTATTTATTTTTTAATTATTTTGTGCAGCGATGGGGGCGGGGG
GGGGGGGGGGGSGCGCGCCRGGSGGGGSGGGGSGGGGSGRGGGGSGGGGSGGGGSGRGGSGGRGRGGKGS
GGSGGCAGCCAATCAGAGCGGCGCGCTCCGAAAGTTTCCTTTTATGGCGAGGCGGCGGCGGCGGCGGCCC
TATAAAAAGCGAAGCGCGCGGCGGGCGGGAGTCGCTGCGCGCTGCCTTCGCCCCGTGCCCCGCTCCGCCG
CCGCCTCGCGCCGCCCGCCCCGGCTCTGACTGACCGCGTTACTCCCACAGGTGAGCGGGCGGGACGGCCC
TTCTCCTCCGGGCTGTAATTAGCTGAGCAAGAGGTAAGGGTTTAAGGGATGGTTGGTTGGTGGGGTATTA
ATGTTTAATTACCTGGAGCACCTGCCTGAAATCACTTTTTTTCAGGTTGGACCGGTGCCACCATGGCCCC
AAAGAAGAAGCGGAAGGTCGGTATCCACGGAGTCCCAGCAGCCGACAAGAAGTACAGCATCGGCCTGGAC
ATCGGCACCAACTCTGTGGGCTGGGCCGTGATCACCGACGAGTACAAGGTGCCCAGCAAGAAATTCAAGG
TGCTGGGCAACACCGACCGGCACAGCATCAAGAAGAACCTGATCGGAGCCCTGCTGTTCGACAGCGGCGA
AACAGCCGAGGCCACCCGGCTGAAGAGAACCGCCAGAAGAAGATACACCAGACGGAAGAACCGGATCTGC
TATCTGCAAGAGATCTTCAGCAACGAGATGGCCAAGGTGGACGACAGCTTCTTCCACAGACTGGAAGAGT
CCTTCCTGGTGGAAGAGGATAAGAAGCACGAGCGGCACCCCATCTTCGGCAACATCGTGGACGAGGTGGC
CTACCACGAGAAGTACCCCACCATCTACCACCTGAGAAAGAAACTGGTGGACAGCACCGACAAGGCCGAC
CTGCGGCTGATCTATCTGGCCCTGGCCCACATGATCAAGTTCCGGGGCCACTTCCTGATCGAGGGCGACC
TGAACCCCGACAACAGCGACGTGGACAAGCTGTTCATCCAGCTGGTGCAGACCTACAACCAGCTGTTCGA
GGAAAACCCCATCAACGCCAGCGGCGTGGACGCCAAGGCCATCCTGTCTGCCAGACTGAGCAAGAGCAGA
CGGCTGGAAAATCTGATCGCCCAGCTGCCCGGCGAGAAGAAGAATGGCCTGTTCGGAAACCTGATTGCCC
TGAGCCTGGGCCTGACCCCCAACTTCAAGAGCAACTTCGACCTGGCCGAGGATGCCAAACTGCAGCTGAG
CAAGGACACCTACGACGACGACCTGGACAACCTGCTGGCCCAGATCGGCGACCAGTACGCCGACCTGTTT
CTGGCCGCCAAGAACCTGTCCGACGCCATCCTGCTGAGCGACATCCTGAGAGTGAACACCGAGATCACCA
AGGCCCCCCTGAGCGCCTCTATGATCAAGAGATACGACGAGCACCACCAGGACCTGACCCTGCTGAAAGC
TCTCGTGCGGCAGCAGCTGCCTGAGAAGTACAAAGAGATTTTCTTCGACCAGAGCAAGAACGGCTACGCC
GGCTACATTGACGGCGGAGCCAGCCAGGAAGAGTTCTACAAGTTCATCAAGCCCATCCTGGAAAAGATGG
ACGGCACCGAGGAACTGCTCGTGAAGCTGAACAGAGAGGACCTGCTGCGGAAGCAGCGGACCTTCGACAA
CGGCAGCATCCCCCACCAGATCCACCTGGGAGAGCTGCACGCCATTCTGCGGCGGCAGGAAGATTTTTAC
CCATTCCTGAAGGACAACCGGGAAAAGATCGAGAAGATCCTGACCTTCCGCATCCCCTACTACGTGGGCC
CTCTGGCCAGGGGAAACAGCAGATTCGCCTGGATGACCAGAAAGAGCGAGGAAACCATCACCCCCTGGAA
CTTCGAGGAAGTGGTGGACAAGGGCGCTTCCGCCCAGAGCTTCATCGAGCGGATGACCAACTTCGATAAG
AACCTGCCCAACGAGAAGGTGCTGCCCAAGCACAGCCTGCTGTACGAGTACTTCACCGTGTATAACGAGC
TGACCAAAGTGAAATACGTGACCGAGGGAATGAGAAAGCCCGCCTTCCTGAGCGGCGAGCAGAAAAAGGC
CATCGTGGACCTGCTGTTCAAGACCAACCGGAAAGTGACCGTGAAGCAGCTGAAAGAGGACTACTTCAAG
AAAATCGAGTGCTTCGACTCCGTGGAAATCTCCGGCGTGGAAGATCGGTTCAACGCCTCCCTGGGCACAT
ACCACGATCTGCTGAAAATTATCAAGGACAAGGACTTCCTGGACAATGAGGAAAACGAGGACATTCTGGA
AGATATCGTGCTGACCCTGACACTGTTTGAGGACAGAGAGATGATCGAGGAACGGCTGAAAACCTATGCC
CACCTGTTCGACGACAAAGTGATGAAGCAGCTGAAGCGGCGGAGATACACCGGCTGGGGCAGGCTGAGCC
GGAAGCTGATCAACGGCATCCGGGACAAGCAGTCCGGCAAGACAATCCTGGATTTCCTGAAGTCCGACGG
CTTCGCCAACAGAAACTTCATGCAGCTGATCCACGACGACAGCCTGACCTTTAAAGAGGACATCCAGAAA
GCCCAGGTGTCCGGCCAGGGCGATAGCCTGCACGAGCACATTGCCAATCTGGCCGGCAGCCCCGCCATTA
AGAAGGGCATCCTGCAGACAGTGAAGGTGGTGGACGAGCTCGTGAAAGTGATGGGCCGGCACAAGCCCGA
GAACATCGTGATCGAAATGGCCAGAGAGAACCAGACCACCCAGAAGGGACAGAAGAACAGCCGCGAGAGA
ATGAAGCGGATCGAAGAGGGCATCAAAGAGCTGGGCAGCCAGATCCTGAAAGAACACCCCGTGGAAAACA
CCCAGCTGCAGAACGAGAAGCTGTACCTGTACTACCTGCAGAATGGGCGGGATATGTACGTGGACCAGGA
ACTGGACATCAACCGGCTGTCCGACTACGATGTGGACCATATCGTGCCTCAGAGCTTTCTGGCCGACGAC
TCCATCGACAACAAGGTGCTGACCAGAAGCGACAAGAACCGGGGCAAGAGCGACAACGTGCCCTCCGAAG
AGGTCGTGAAGAAGATGAAGAACTACTGGCGGCAGCTGCTGAACGCCAAGCTGATTACCCAGAGAAAGTT
CGACAATCTGACCAAGGCCGAGAGAGGCGGCCTGAGCGAACTGGATAAGGCCGGCTTCATCAAGAGACAG
CTGGTGGAAACCCGGCAGATCACAAAGCACGTGGCACAGATCCTGGACTCCCGGATGAACACTAAGTACG
ACGAGAATGACAAGCTGATCCGGGAAGTGAAAGTGATCACCCTGAAGTCCAAGCTGGTGTCCGATTTCCG
GAAGGATTTCCAGTTTTACAAAGTGCGCGAGATCAACAACTACCACCACGCCCACGACGCCTACCTGAAC
GCCGTCGTGGGAACCGCCCTGATCAAAAAGTACCCTGCGCTGGAAAGCGAGTTCGTGTACGGCGACTACA
AGGTGTACGACGTGCGGAAGATGATCGCCAAGAGCGAGCAGGAAATCGGCAAGGCTACCGCCAAGTACTT
CTTCTACAGCAACATCATGAACTTTTTCAAGACCGAGATTACCCTGGCCAACGGCGAGATCCGGAAGGCG
CCTCTGATCGAGACAAACGGCGAAACCGGGGAGATCGTGTGGGATAAGGGCCGGGATTTTGCCACCGTGC
GGAAAGTGCTGAGCATGCCCCAAGTGAATATCGTGAAAAAGACCGAGGTGCAGACAGGCGGCTTCAGCAA
AGAGTCTATCCTGCCCAAGAGGAACAGCGATAAGCTGATCGCCAGAAAGAAGGACTGGGACCCTAAGAAG
TACGGCGGCTTCGACAGCCCCACCGTGGCCTATTCTGTGCTGGTGGTGGCCAAAGTGGAAAAGGGCAAGT
CCAAGAAACTGAAGAGTGTGAAAGAGCTGCTGGGGATCACCATCATGGAAAGAAGCAGCTTCGAGAAGAA
TCCCATCGACTTTCTGGAAGCCAAGGGCTACAAAGAAGTGAAAAAGGACCTGATCATCAAGCTGCCTAAG
TACTCCCTGTTCGAGCTGGAAAACGGCCGGAAGAGAATGCTGGCCTCTGCCGGCGAACTGCAGAAGGGAA
ACGAACTGGCCCTGCCCTCCAAATATGTGAACTTCCTGTACCTGGCCAGCCACTATGAGAAGCTGAAGGG
CTCCCCCGAGGATAATGAGCAGAAACAGCTGTTTGTGGAACAGCACAAGCACTACCTGGACGAGATCATC
GAGCAGATCAGCGAGTTCTCCAAGAGAGTGATCCTGGCCGACGCTAATCTGGACAAAGTGCTGTCCGCCT
ACAACAAGCACCGGGATAAGCCCATCAGAGAGCAGGCCGAGAATATCATCCACCTGTTTACCCTGACCAA
TCTGGGAGCCCCTGCCGCCTTCAAGTACTTTGACACCACCATCGACCGGAAGAGGTACACCAGCACCAAA
GAGGTGCTGGACGCCACCCTGATCCACCAGAGCATCACCGGCCTGTACGAGACACGGATCGACCTGTCTC
AGCTGGGAGGCGACAAAAGGCCGGCGGCCACGAAAAAGGCCGGCCAGGCAAAAAAGAAAAAGATGAATCC
CAGTATGAAGCAGAAACAAGAAGAAATCAAAGAGAATATAAAGAATAGTTCTGTCCCAAGAAGAACTCTG
AAGATGATTCAGCCTTCTGCATCTGGATCTCTTGTTGGAAGAGAAAATGAGCTGTCCGCAGGCTTGTCCA
AAAGGAAACATCGGAATGACCACTTAACATCTACAACTTCCAGCCCTGGGGTTATTGTCCCAGAATCTAG
TGAAAATAAAAATCTTGGAGGAGTCACCCAGGAGTCATTTGATCTTATGATTAAAGAAAATCCATCCTCT
CAGTATTGGAAGGAAGTGGCAGAAAAACGGAGAAAGGCGCTGTAAGAATTCCTAGAGCTCGCTGATCAGC
CTCGACTGTGCCTTCTAGTTGCCAGCCATCTGTTGTTTGCCCCTCCCCCGTGCCTTCCTTGACCCTGGAA
GGTGCCACTCCCACTGTCCTTTCCTAATAAAATGAGGAAATTGCATCGCATTGTCTGAGTAGGTGTCATT
CTATTCTGGGGGGTGGGGTGGGGCAGGACAGCAAGGGGGAGGATTGGGAAGAGAATAGCAGGCATGCTGG
GGAGCGGCCGCAGGAACCCCTAGTGATGGAGTTGGCCACTCCCTCTCTGCGCGCTCGCTCGCTCACTGAG
GCCGGGCGACCAAAGGTCGCCCGACGCCCGGGCTTTGCCCGGGCGGCCTCAGTGAGCGAGCGAGCGCGCA
GCTGCCTGCAGGGGCGCCTGATGCGGTATTTTCTCCTTACGCATCTGTGCGGTATTTCACACCGCATA
[95 nt withheld, positions 6649-6743]
T
[46 nt withheld, positions 6745-6790]
C
[141 nt withheld, positions 6792-6932]
CCTTTGACGTTGGAGTCCACGTTCTTT
[37 nt withheld, positions 6960-6996]
ACTCTATCTCGGGCTATTCTTTTGATTTATAAGGGATTTTGCCGATTTCGGTCTATTGGTTAAAAAATGA
GCTGATTTAACAAAAATTTAACGCGAATTTTAACAAAATATTAACGTTTACAATTTTATGGTGCACTCTC
AGTACAATCTGCTCTGATGCCGCATAGTTAAGCCAGCCCCGACACCCGCCAACACCCGCTGACGCGCCCT
GACGGGCTTGTCTGCTCCCGGCATCCGCTTACAGACAAGCTGTGACCGTCTCCGGGAGCTGCATGTGTCA
GAGGTTTTCACCGTCATCACCGAAACGCGCGAGACGAAAGGGCCTCGTGATACGCCTATTTTTATAGGTT
AATGTCATGATAATAATGGTTTCTTAGACGTCAGGTGGCACTTTTCGGGGAAATGTGCGCGGAACCCCTA
TTTGTTTATTTTTCTAAATACATTCAAATATGTATCCGCTCATGAGACAATAACCCTGATAAATGCTTCA
ATAATATTGAAAAAGGAAGAGTATGAGTATTCAACATTTCCGTGTCGCCCTTATTCCCTTTTTTGCGGCA
TTTTGCCTTCCTGTTTTTGCTCACCCAGAAACGCTGGTGAAAGTAAAAGATGCTGAAGATCAGTTGGGTG
CACGAGTGGGTTACATCGAACTGGATCTCAACAGCGGTAAGATCCTTGAGAGTTTTCGCCCCGAAGAACG
TTTTCCAATGATGAGCACTTTTAAAGTTCTGCTATGTGGCGCGGTATTATCCCGTATTGACGCCGGGCAA
GAGCAACTCGGTCGCCGCATACACTATTCTCAGAATGACTTGGTTGAGTACTCACCAGTCACAGAAAAGC
ATCTTACGGATGGCATGACAGTAAGAGAATTATGCAGTGCTGCCATAACCATGAGTGATAACACTGCGGC
CAACTTACTTCTGACAACGATCGGAGGACCGAAGGAGCTAACCGCTTTTTTGCACAACATGGGGGATCAT
GTAACTCGCCTTGATCGTTGGGAACCGGAGCTGAATGAAGCCATACCAAACGACGAGCGTGACACCACGA
TGCCTGTAGCAATGGCAACAACGTTGCGCAAACTATTAACTGGCGAACTACTTACTCTAGCTTCCCGGCA
ACAATTAATAGACTGGATGGAGGCGGATAAAGTTGCAGGACCACTTCTGCGCTCGGCCCTTCCGGCTGGC
TGGTTTATTGCTGATAAATCTGGAGCCGGTGAGCGTGGAAGCCGCGGTATCATTGCAGCACTGGGGCCAG
ATGGTAAGCCCTCCCGTATCGTAGTTATCTACACGACGGGGAGTCAGGCAACTATGGATGAACGAAATAG
ACAGATCGCTGAGATAGGTGCCTCACTGATTAAGCATTGGTAACTGTCAGACCAAGTTTACTCATATATA
CTTTAGATTGATTTAAAACTTCATTTTTAATTTAAAAGGATCTAGGTGAAGATCCTTTTTGATAATCTCA
TGACCAAAATCCCTTAACGTGAGTTTTCGTTCCACTGAGCGTCAGACCCCGTAGAAAAGATCAAAGGATC
TTCTTGAGATCCTTTTTTTCTGCGCGTAATCTGCTGCTTGCAAACAAAAAAACCACCGCTACCAGCGGTG
GTTTGTTTGCCGGATCAAGAGCTACCAACTCTTTTTCCGAAGGTAACTGGCTTCAGCAGAGCGCAGATAC
CAAATACTGTTCTTCTAGTGTAGCCGTAGTTAGGCCACCACTTCAAGAACTCTGTAGCACCGCCTACATA
CCTCGCTCTGCTAATCCTGTTACCAGTGGCTGCTGCCAGTGGCGATAAGTCGTGTCTTACCGGGTTGGAC
TCAAGACGATAGTTACCGGATAAGGCGCAGCGGTCGGGCTGAACGGGGGGTTCGTGCACACAGCCCAGCT
TGGAGCGAACGACCTACACCGAACTGAGATACCTACAGCGTGAGCTATGAGAAAGCGCCACGCTTCCCGA
AGGGAGAAAGGCGGACAGGTATCCGGTAAGCGGCAGGGTCGGAACAGGAGAGCGCACGAGGGAGCTTCCA
GGGGGAAACGCCTGGTATCTTTATAGTCCTGTCGGGTTTCGCCACCTCTGACTTGAGCGTCGATTTTTGT
GATGCTCGTCAGGGGGGCGGAGCCTATGGAAAAACGCCAGCAACGCGGCCTTTTTACGGTTCCTGGCCTT
TTGCTGGCCTTTTGCTCACATGT
Features (pLannotate 1.2.2; 21 found; start..end, strand, type, name):
      1..241     +  promoter       U6 promoter: RNA polymerase III promoter for human U6 snRNA
    268..343     +  misc_RNA       gRNA scaffold: guide RNA scaffold for the Streptococcus pyogenes CRISPR/Cas9 system
    350..393     +  misc_RNA       gRNA scaffold (fragment): guide RNA scaffold for the Streptococcus pyogenes CRISPR/Cas9 system
    436..453     +  protein_bind   attB1 (fragment): mutant version of attB; recombination site for the Gateway® BP reaction BP Clonase™
    505..745     +  promoter       U6 promoter: RNA polymerase III promoter for human U6 snRNA
    774..849     +  misc_RNA       gRNA scaffold: guide RNA scaffold for the Streptococcus pyogenes CRISPR/Cas9 system
    863..1148    +  enhancer       CMV enhancer: human cytomegalovirus immediate early enhancer; contains an 18-bp deletion relative to the standard CMV enhancer
   1428..1655    +  intron         hybrid intron: hybrid between chicken β-actin (CBA) and minute virus of mice (MMV) introns (Gray et al., 2011)
   1724..3325    +  CDS            Cas9(N): N-terminal portion of Streptococcus pyogenes Cas9 (Zetsche et al., 2015)
   3326..5824    +  CDS            Cas9(C): C-terminal portion of Streptococcus pyogenes Cas9 (Zetsche et al., 2015)
   5825..5872    +  CDS            nucleoplasmin NLS: bipartite nuclear localization signal from nucleoplasmin
   5873..6214    +  CDS            GMNN (fragment): GEMI_HUMAN - Experimental evidence at protein level: Swiss-Prot protein existence level 1. Inhibits DNA replication by preventing the incorporation of MCM complex into pre-replication complex (pre-RC) (PubMed:9635433, PubMed:14993212, PubMed:20129055, PubMed:24064211). It is degraded during the mitotic phase of the cell cycle (PubMed:9635433, PubMed:14993212, PubMed:24064211). Its destruction at the metaphase- anaphase transition permits replication in the succeeding cell cycle (PubMed:9635433, PubMed:14993212, PubMed:24064211). Inhibits histone acetyltransferase activity of KAT7/HBO1 in a CDT
   6236..6347    +  polyA_signal   bGH poly(A) signal: bovine growth hormone polyadenylation signal
   6452..6592    +  repeat_region  AAV2 ITR: inverted terminal repeat of adeno-associated virus serotype 2 inverted
   6597..6648    -  misc_feature   bom (fragment): basis of mobility region from pBR322
   6667..7122    +  rep_origin     f1 ori (sequence partly withheld): f1 bacteriophage origin of replication; arrow indicates direction of (+) strand synthesis
   7123..7172    -  misc_feature   bom (fragment): basis of mobility region from pBR322
   7274..7309    -  CDS            rop (fragment): Rop protein, which maintains plasmids at low copy number; rop
   7404..7508    +  promoter       AmpR promoter: bla
   7509..8369    +  CDS            AmpR: β-lactamase; bla; confers resistance to ampicillin, carbenicillin, and related antibiotics
   8540..9128    +  rep_origin     ori: high-copy-number ColE1/pMB1/pBR322/pUC origin of replication
