[The description below was written by a language model from this plasmid's Addgene catalogue record and pLannotate feature annotations shown in this document.]
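Description:
eSpCas9-hGeminin is a mammalian expression plasmid of about 9.2 kb built on the pX330-U6-Chimeric_BB-CBh-hSpCas9 backbone. It was derived by Gibson cloning from the eSpCas9(1.1)_No_FLAG_ATP1A1_G3_Dual_sgRNA plasmid. It is propagated in E. coli as a high-copy plasmid through a ColE1/pUC-type origin and selected with ampicillin via the β-lactamase gene. The backbone also carries an f1 origin and a single annotated AAV2 ITR inherited from the parent vector; the record does not list a mammalian selection marker.

The payload combines two guide RNA cassettes with a cell-cycle-regulated nuclease. Two human U6 promoters each precede an S. pyogenes gRNA scaffold: according to the record, one cassette expresses the ATP1A1 G3 sgRNA and the other accepts a user-specified guide. Downstream, the CBh promoter (annotated as a CMV enhancer plus a hybrid chicken β-actin/MVM intron) drives the enhanced-specificity eSpCas9(1.1) coding sequence. This is followed in frame by a nucleoplasmin NLS and amino acids 1–110 of human Geminin, and the unit ends with a bGH polyadenylation signal.

Geminin is destroyed at the metaphase–anaphase transition. Its N-terminal fragment is generally used as a degron that keeps fusion proteins low in G1 and lets them accumulate in S/G2, when homology-directed repair is favoured. The record itself does not spell out this rationale. In the parental system, the ATP1A1 guide is generally used to co-select edited cells by ouabain resistance. The plasmid therefore appears suited to genome editing at a second, user-chosen locus, although the catalogue entry describes only the structural modification.
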