Addgene plasmid #199344: eSpCas9-hGeminin
Purpose: modified version of the eSpCas9(1.1)_No_FLAG_ATP1A1_G3_Dual_sgRNA plasmid (addgene #86613) where the C-terminus of the eSpCas9 enzyme was fused to amino acids 1 – 110 of human Geminin
Depositing lab: Iain Hagan. Depositing organization: University of Manchester. Publication: Elevated basal AMP-activated protein kinase activity sensitizes colorectal cancer cells to growth inhibition by metformin. Morrison KR, Wang T, Chan KY, Trotter EW, Gillespie A, Michael MZ, Oakhill JS, Hagan IM, Petersen J. Open Biol. 2023 Apr;13(4):230021. doi: 10.1098/rsob.230021. Epub 2023 Apr 12. PubMed 37042113.
Backbone
  Vector backbone: pX330-U6-Chimeric_BB-CBh-hSpCas9
  Total vector size (bp): 9188
  Vector type: Mammalian Expression
Growth in bacteria
  Bacterial resistance: Ampicillin, 100 μg/mL
  Growth temperature: 37°C
  Growth strain: DH5alpha
  Copy number: High Copy
Gene/Insert
  Gene/Insert name: ATP1A1 G3 sgRNA+user-specified sgRNA+enhanced specificity Cas9 (1.1) (addgene 86613) with cas9 fused to hgem fragment 1-110)
  Species: S. pyogenes
  Insert size (bp): 9188
  Mutation: cas9 c-term fused to hgemenin 1-110 fragment
  Entrez Gene: GMNN (a.k.a. Gem, MGORS6)
  Promoter: cbh
  Tag / fusion protein: cas9 c-term fused to hgemenin 1-110 fragment (C terminal on insert)
  Cloning method: Gibson Cloning
  Sequencing primers: 5′ GCAGACAAATGGCTCTAGCTG; 3′ CAGCTAGAGCCATTTGTCTGC
Resource information
  A portion of this plasmid was derived from a plasmid made by: Addgene 86613 (eSpCas9(1.1)_No_FLAG_ATP1A1_G3_Dual_sgRNA) https://www.addgene.org/86613/
Terms and licenses: Academic/Nonprofit Terms; Industry Terms: Not Available to Industry
How to cite: eSpCas9-hGeminin was a gift from Iain Hagan (Addgene plasmid # 199344 ; http://n2t.net/addgene:199344 ; RRID:Addgene_199344)
